Addgene plasmid #15139: pBS chick IRX4 (CC#7)
Depositing lab: Connie Cepko. Depositing organization: Harvard Medical School. Publication: Regulation of chamber-specific gene expression in the developing heart by Irx4. Bao ZZ, Bruneau BG, Seidman JG, Seidman CE, Cepko CL. Science. 1999 Feb 19. 283(5405):1161-4. 10.1126/science.283.5405.1161 PubMed 10024241.
Backbone
  Vector backbone: pBluescript KS+
  Backbone size w/o insert (bp): 3000
  Vector type: Bacterial Expression
Growth in bacteria
  Bacterial resistance: Ampicillin, 100 μg/mL
  Growth temperature: 37°C
  Growth strain: DH5alpha
  Copy number: High Copy
Gene/Insert
  Gene/Insert name: Irx4 (alt name: IRX4)
  Species: G. gallus (chicken)
  Insert size (bp): 1800
  Entrez Gene: IRX4
  Cloning method: Restriction Enzyme
  Sequencing primers: 5′ T3; 3′ T7
Terms and licenses: Academic/Nonprofit Terms; Industry Terms: Not Available to Industry
Depositor comments: IRX4 cDNA
How to cite: pBS chick IRX4 (CC#7) was a gift from Connie Cepko (Addgene plasmid # 15139 ; http://n2t.net/addgene:15139 ; RRID:Addgene_15139)
