[The description below was written by a language model from this plasmid's Addgene catalogue record.]
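Description:
pBS chick IRX4 (CC#7) is a cloning plasmid that carries the chicken (Gallus gallus) Irx4 cDNA in the pBluescript KS+ backbone. The backbone is about 3 kb and the insert about 1.8 kb, placed by restriction-enzyme cloning. The plasmid is maintained in E. coli at high copy number and selected with ampicillin. No feature table accompanies the record, so individual elements cannot be confirmed. In general, pBluescript phagemids combine a pUC-type origin, an f1 origin for single-stranded DNA production, a beta-lactamase resistance gene and a polylinker within the lacZ alpha fragment.

The insert is described simply as the IRX4 cDNA, encoding an Iroquois-family homeodomain transcription factor. No tags, fusions, mutations or reporters are listed. The sequencing primers are T3 at the 5′ end and T7 at the 3′ end, consistent with the opposing phage RNA polymerase promoters that flank the pBluescript polylinker. This suggests the cDNA reads from the T3 side toward the T7 side, although the record does not explicitly state the orientation. Although catalogued as a bacterial expression vector, this backbone has no dedicated eukaryotic promoter and is mainly a cloning and in vitro transcription vehicle.

The associated publication concerns the regulation of chamber-specific gene expression in the developing heart by Irx4. The record does not state a specific use for the plasmid. A construct of this type is typically a cDNA source for subcloning into expression or viral vectors, a sequencing template, or a template for sense or antisense RNA synthesis, such as riboprobes for in situ hybridization in chick embryos.
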