>Addgene plasmid #15139 | pBS chick IRX4 (CC#7) | addgene partial sequence | sequence record 21653 | 15139 with T7
ACGGTATCGATAAGCTTGATATCGAATTCGAGGATCCGGGTACCATGGTTTTTTTTTACCTCTGAAACAG
ACCATTTATTGGAGTGAACATACCCTTTAACATTTTTTTTTTTTTGTCAAGATAAATTTGTGCAGTAGGT
GTAAACTTAGTGGAAGTGCTGTTTGTGAATTATATGCTAACAAGGAAATCAGGAGGAAAAACTCTCGAAA
AGTCTTTATAACTAATGTCGGCATGCCTTAAATTAAAGCTGAATTAAAATTTCTCGTCTGTAAACTTTCG
GATGTAAACTTTGTTAAGTAGGTCTACGCTATAGTACGTGCTTTGGGACATGGAATTAAATAACTCTCAC
GACACTGATCCCTTTGAATTCCCAGCCAGGAGAAATTAATTCTTCAGAACAGCATTGTCTGTTGAGCTGA
GCGAACTGAACGATAAATCCTCGATTTGGT
